Addgene plasmid #249324: pCBS-5738
Purpose: To express the EPEC DarT2(DLAA)-nScCas9(D10A) fusion protein in experiments for Append Editing
Depositing lab: Chase Beisel. Depositing organization: Helmholtz-Zentrum fuer Infektionsforschung (HZI). Publication: Targeted DNA ADP-ribosylation triggers templated repair in bacteria and base mutagenesis in eukaryotes. Gupta D, Patinios C, Bassett HV, Kibe A, Collins SP, Kamm C, Wang Y, Zhao C, Vollen K, Toussaint C, Calvin I, Cullot G, Aird EJ, Polkoff KM, Nguyen-Vo TP, Migur A, Schut F, Al'Abri IS, Achmedov T, Del Re A, Corn JE, Saliba AE, Crook N, Stepanova AN, Alonso JM, Beisel CL. Nat Biotechnol. 2025 Sep 4. doi: 10.1038/s41587-025-02802-w. PubMed 40908325.
Backbone
  Vector backbone: pUC19
  Vector type: Yeast Expression
  Selectable markers: LEU2
Growth in bacteria
  Bacterial resistance: Ampicillin, 100 μg/mL
  Growth temperature: 37°C
  Growth strain: DH5alpha
  Copy number: High Copy
Gene/Insert
  Gene/Insert name: EPEC DarT2(DLAA)-nScCas9(D10A)
  Species: Synthetic
  Mutation: DarT2(G49D, M86L, R92A, R193A) and nScCas9(D10A)
  Cloning method: Gibson Cloning
Terms and licenses: Academic/Nonprofit Terms; Industry Terms: Not Available to Industry
How to cite: pCBS-5738 was a gift from Chase Beisel (Addgene plasmid # 249324 ; http://n2t.net/addgene:249324 ; RRID:Addgene_249324)
