[The description below was written by a language model from this plasmid's Addgene catalogue record and pLannotate feature annotations shown in this document.]
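Description:
pCBS-5738 is a yeast expression shuttle plasmid of about 10.4 kb, recorded as built on a pUC19 backbone by Gibson assembly. In E. coli it replicates at high copy from the ColE1/pUC-type origin and is selected through the β-lactamase gene (AmpR) under its own promoter. In Saccharomyces cerevisiae it is maintained by a CEN6/ARS element, which gives stable, low-copy, centromere-based segregation. Selection there relies on a LEU2 cassette with its native promoter, which complements leucine auxotrophy.

The payload is a synthetic fusion of the DarT2 DNA ADP-ribosyltransferase from enteropathogenic E. coli (EPEC) to a nickase form of Streptococcus canis Cas9. The DarT2 portion carries four substitutions (G49D, M86L, R92A, R193A; the "DLAA" variant), and the ScCas9 portion carries D10A, which inactivates the RuvC domain so that only one DNA strand is cut. ScCas9 recognises a minimal NNG PAM, which broadens the range of targetable sites. The annotated features place a galactose-inducible GAL1 promoter upstream of the fusion. The DarT2 segment itself was not annotated, but it presumably lies in the unannotated gap between the promoter and the ScCas9 coding sequence. A partial SV40 NLS match follows ScCas9, consistent with nuclear targeting. A short "large T intron" hit upstream of ScCas9 may reflect another SV40-derived sequence, but it is too small to interpret. No terminator or guide RNA cassette is annotated, so the guide is presumably supplied separately.

The stated purpose is to express this fusion in "append editing" experiments, in which Cas9-guided DNA ADP-ribosylation at a chosen locus triggers repair outcomes, described in the associated work as base mutagenesis in eukaryotes.
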