Features (pLannotate 1.2.2; 11 found; start..end, strand, type, name):
    255..1115    -  CDS            AmpR: β-lactamase; bla; confers resistance to ampicillin, carbenicillin, and related antibiotics
   1116..1220    -  promoter       AmpR promoter: bla
   1323..1911    +  rep_origin     ori: high-copy-number ColE1/pMB1/pBR322/pUC origin of replication
   2297..2738    +  promoter       GAL1 promoter: S. cerevisiae GAL1; inducible promoter, regulated by Gal4
   3195..3211    +  intron         large T intron (fragment): SV40 (simian virus 40) large T antigen intron
   3587..7681    +  CDS            ScCas9: Cas9 endonuclease from the Streptococcus canis Type II CRISPR/Cas system (Chatterjee et al., 2018) recognizes minimal 5'-NNG-3' PAM sequences
   7697..7713    +  CDS            SV40 NLS (fragment): nuclear localization signal of SV40 (simian virus 40) large T antigen
   8155..8232    +  CDS            YO192_YEAST (fragment): Experimental evidence at protein level: Swiss-Prot protein existence level 1. From Saccharomyces cerevisiae (strain ATCC 204508 / S288c) (Baker's yeast).
   8372..8779    +  promoter       LEU2 promoter: S. cerevisiae LEU2
   8780..9871    +  CDS            LEU2: LEU3_YEAST - Experimental evidence at protein level: Swiss-Prot protein existence level 1. Catalyzes the oxidation of 3-carboxy-2-hydroxy-4- methylpentanoate (3-isopropylmalate) to 3-carboxy-4-methyl-2- oxopentanoate. The product decarboxylates to 4-methyl-2 oxopentanoate. From Saccharomyces cerevisiae (strain ATCC 204508 / S288c) (Baker's yeast).
  10053..144     +  misc_feature   CEN/ARS (across the origin): S. cerevisiae CEN6 centromere fused to an autonomously replicating sequence
>Addgene plasmid #249324 | pCBS-5738 | addgene full sequence | sequence record 496429 | Addgene NGS Result
CTTCATTCCGTAACTCTTCTACCTTCTTTATTTACTTTCTAAAATCCAAATACAAAACATAAAAATAAAT
AAACACAGAGTAAATTCCCAAATTATTCCATCATTAAAAGATACGAGGCGCGTGTAAGTTACAGGCAAGC
GATCCGTCCCGAGCGGCCGCGATTATCAAAAAGGATCTTCACCTAGATCCTTTTAAATTAAAAATGAAGT
TTTAAATCAATCTAAAGTATATATGAGTAAACTTGGTCTGACAGTTACCAATGCTTAATCAGTGAGGCAC
CTATCTCAGCGATCTGTCTATTTCGTTCATCCATAGTTGCCTGACTCCCCGTCGTGTAGATAACTACGAT
ACGGGAGGGCTTACCATCTGGCCCCAGTGCTGCAATGATACCGCGGGACCCACGCTCACCGGCTCCAGAT
TTATCAGCAATAAACCAGCCAGCCGGAAGGGCCGAGCGCAGAAGTGGTCCTGCAACTTTATCCGCCTCCA
TCCAGTCTATTAATTGTTGCCGGGAAGCTAGAGTAAGTAGTTCGCCAGTTAATAGTTTGCGCAACGTTGT
TGCCATTGCTACAGGCATCGTGGTGTCACGCTCGTCGTTTGGTATGGCTTCATTCAGCTCCGGTTCCCAA
CGATCAAGGCGAGTTACATGATCCCCCATGTTGTGCAAAAAAGCGGTTAGCTCCTTCGGTCCTCCGATCG
TTGTCAGAAGTAAGTTGGCCGCAGTGTTATCACTCATGGTTATGGCAGCACTGCATAATTCTCTTACTGT
CATGCCATCCGTAAGATGCTTTTCTGTGACTGGTGAGTACTCAACCAAGTCATTCTGAGAATAGTGTATG
CGGCGACCGAGTTGCTCTTGCCCGGCGTCAATACGGGATAATACCGCGCCACATAGCAGAACTTTAAAAG
TGCTCATCATTGGAAAACGTTCTTCGGGGCGAAAACTCTCAAGGATCTTACCGCTGTTGAGATCCAGTTC
GATGTAACCCACTCGTGCACCCAACTGATCTTCAGCATCTTTTACTTTCACCAGCGTTTCTGGGTGAGCA
AAAACAGGAAGGCAAAATGCCGCAAAAAAGGGAATAAGGGCGACACGGAAATGTTGAATACTCATACTCT
TCCTTTTTCAATATTATTGAAGCATTTATCAGGGTTATTGTCTCATGAGCGGATACATATTTGAATGTAT
TTAGAAAAATAAACAAATAGGGGTTCCGCGCACATTTCCCCGAAAAGTGCCACCTGTCATGACCAAAATC
CCTTAACGTGAGTTTTCGTTCCACTGAGCGTCAGACCCCGTAGAAAAGATCAAAGGATCTTCTTGAGATC
CTTTTTTTCTGCGCGTAATCTGCTGCTTGCAAACAAAAAAACCACCGCTACCAGCGGTGGTTTGTTTGCC
GGATCAAGAGCTACCAACTCTTTTTCCGAAGGTAACTGGCTTCAGCAGAGCGCAGATACCAAATACTGTT
CTTCTAGTGTAGCCGTAGTTAGGCCACCACTTCAAGAACTCTGTAGCACCGCCTACATACCTCGCTCTGC
TAATCCTGTTACCAGTGGCTGCTGCCAGTGGCGATAAGTCGTGTCTTACCGGGTTGGACTCAAGACGATA
GTTACCGGATAAGGCGCAGCGGTCGGGCTGAACGGGGGGTTCGTGCACACAGCCCAGCTTGGAGCGAACG
ACCTACACCGAACTGAGATACCTACAGCGTGAGCTATGAGAAAGCGCCACGCTTCCCGAAGGGAGAAAGG
CGGACAGGTATCCGGTAAGCGGCAGGGTCGGAACAGGAGAGCGCACGAGGGAGCTTCCAGGGGGAAACGC
CTGGTATCTTTATAGTCCTGTCGGGTTTCGCCACCTCTGACTTGAGCGTCGATTTTTGTGATGCTCGTCA
GGGGGGCGGAGCCTATGGAAAAACGCCAGCAACGCGGCCTTTTTACGGTTCCTGGCCTTTTGCTGGCCTT
TTGCTCACATGTTCTTTCCTGCGTTATCCCCTGATTCTGTGGATAACCGTGCGGCCGCCCCTGAATTCGC
ATCTAGATGGTAGAGCCACAAACAGCCGGTACAAGCAACGATCTCCAGGACCATCTGAATCATGCGCGGA
TGACACGAACTCACGACGGCGATCACAGACATTAACCCACAGTACAGACACTGCGACAACGTGGCAATTC
GTCGCAATACCGTCTCACTGAACTGGCCGATAATTGCAGACGAACGCCCCATTATCTTAGCCTAAAAAAA
CCTTCTCTTTGGAACTTTCAGTAATACGCTTAACTGCTCATTGCTATATTGAAGTACGGATTAGAAGCCG
CCGAGCGGGCGACAGCCCTCCGACGGATGACTCTCCTCCGTGCGTCCTCGTCATCACCGGTCGCGTTCCT
GAAACGCAGATGTGCCTCGCGCCGCACTGCTCCGAACAATAAAGATTCTACAATACTAGCTTTTATGGTT
ATGAAGAGGAAAAATTGGCAGTAACCTGGCCCCACAAACCTTCAAATTAACGAATCAAATTAACAACCAT
AGGATGATAATGCGATTAGTTTTTTAGCCTTATTTCTGGGGTAATTAATCAGCGAAGCGATGATTTTTGA
TCTATTAACAGATATATAAATGGAAAAGCTGCATAACCACTTTAACTAATACTTTCAACATTTTCAGTTT
GTATTACTTCTTATTCAAATGTCATAAAAGTATCAACAAAAAATTGTTAATATACCTCTATACTTTAACG
TCAAGGAGAAAAAACTATAAGATCTATGAAACGGACAGCCGACGGAAGCGAGTTCGAGTCACCAAAGAAG
AAGCGGAAAGTCGCCTATGATTACTCAGCCAGCTTGAATCCACAGAAAGCTCTTATCTGGCGCATTGTCC
ATCGTGATAACATTCCTTGGATCTTAGACAATGGTCTGCACTGCGGTAATAGCTTGGTTCAAGCCGAGAA
CTGGATTAACATCGACAATCCCGAGTTGATTGGTAAACGCGCTGGGCACCCGGTTCCCGTAGGCACCGGG
GGTACGTTGCACGATTATGTCCCGTTCTACTTTACGCCTTTTAGTCCTATGCTTCTGAATATCCATTCAG
GCGCCGGCGGCATTAAACGCCGCCCCAATGAAGAGATTGTAATCTTAGTTAGCAACTTACGCAACGTCGC
AGCCCATGACGTGCCCTTTGTTTTTACCGACTCACACGCCTATTATAATTGGACAAACTACTATACGTCG
TTAAACTCATTGGACCAGATCGATTGGCCAATTTTGCAAGCCCGCGATTTCCGCCGTGACCCAGATGACC
CGGCTAAGTTTGAACGCTACCAAGCAGAGGCCTTAATCTGGCAACACTGTCCGATCTCATTACTTGACGG
TATCATCTGTTACTCGGAAGAGGTCGCCTTGCAGTTGGAGCAGTGGTTGTTTCAACGTAATTTGACAATG
TCAGTACACACCCGTTCTGGCTGGTATTTTTCGAGTGGCGGATCGTCTGGTGGCAGTTCAGGCTCGGAAA
CACCAGGCACAAGCGAGTCCGCGACACCCGAATCGAGTGGAGGGAGCTCCGGGGGTTCCGAGAAGAAATA
TTCTATCGGTCTGGCCATCGGCACTAACTCAGTTGGATGGGCTGTAATTACAGACGATTACAAGGTCCCT
AGCAAAAAGTTTAAGGTGCTGGGTAATACGAATCGCAAGAGTATTAAGAAGAATCTGATGGGTGCATTAC
TGTTTGATTCTGGCGAAACAGCCGAAGCTACTCGTTTAAAGCGCACCGCCCGCCGTCGTTATACACGCCG
CAAGAATCGCATTCGCTATCTTCAAGAAATCTTCGCTAATGAAATGGCGAAGCTGGACGACTCTTTCTTC
CAGCGTTTGGAGGAAAGTTTTCTTGTGGAGGAGGACAAAAAAAATGAACGTCACCCCATTTTCGGGAACT
TAGCGGACGAGGTCGCCTATCACCGTAACTATCCCACTATTTACCACCTGCGCAAAAAGCTTGCGGATTC
TCCAGAAAAGGCTGACCTTCGCCTGATTTATCTGGCATTGGCACATATCATCAAATTTCGTGGGCACTTC
CTTATTGAAGGAAAATTGAACGCAGAAAATTCTGATGTCGCAAAACTGTTCTACCAGTTGATCCAGACAT
ATAATCAATTATTCGAGGAGAGTCCCCTGGATGAAATCGAAGTGGATGCAAAGGGTATCCTGTCCGCCCG
TCTGTCAAAGAGTAAACGTCTTGAAAAGCTGATTGCGGTGTTTCCCAATGAAAAAAAGAACGGTTTGTTC
GGGAACATTATCGCTCTGGCCCTTGGTTTAACCCCTAACTTTAAGTCAAACTTTGACCTGACTGAGGACG
CGAAATTACAGCTTTCTAAAGATACTTATGACGATGACTTAGATGAGCTTCTGGGGCAAATTGGGGACCA
GTACGCCGATCTTTTCAGTGCAGCCAAGAATCTTAGTGACGCGATTTTGCTTTCAGACATCTTACGTTCC
AACAGCGAAGTAACAAAGGCGCCACTGAGCGCCTCTATGGTTAAGCGTTATGACGAGCACCATCAGGACC
TTGCACTTCTTAAGACTCTGGTGCGTCAACAGTTTCCAGAAAAGTACGCAGAGATCTTCAAGGACGATAC
AAAAAACGGATACGCCGGGTATGTCGGAATTGGAATTAAACATCGCAAGCGCACAACTAAACTGGCGACA
CAAGAAGAGTTCTACAAATTCATTAAACCTATTCTTGAGAAAATGGACGGGGCCGAGGAGCTGTTGGCCA
AACTGAACCGTGACGACCTTTTACGTAAACAGCGCACCTTTGACAACGGTTCCATTCCTCACCAGATCCA
TCTTAAAGAATTGCACGCAATTTTGCGTCGTCAGGAGGAGTTTTATCCATTTCTGAAAGAGAATCGTGAG
AAAATTGAGAAAATCCTTACGTTCCGCATCCCCTACTATGTTGGTCCTCTGGCTCGCGGCAACTCCCGCT
TCGCGTGGTTGACACGTAAGTCTGAGGAGGCTATCACTCCCTGGAACTTCGAGGAAGTGGTGGACAAAGG
AGCCAGCGCACAGAGCTTTATCGAACGTATGACAAATTTCGACGAACAGCTTCCAAACAAAAAAGTCTTA
CCGAAGCATAGTCTTTTATATGAGTATTTCACCGTCTATAATGAGTTAACGAAAGTGAAGTACGTTACTG
AGCGCATGCGTAAGCCCGAGTTTTTAAGTGGCGAGCAAAAAAAGGCTATTGTCGATCTTCTGTTTAAGAC
TAACCGCAAAGTCACCGTGAAACAACTTAAAGAAGATTATTTTAAGAAGATCGAATGTTTCGATTCGGTA
GAAATTATTGGCGTAGAGGATCGTTTCAACGCTAGTTTGGGGACATACCATGACTTACTTAAGATCATCA
AGGACAAGGATTTTTTGGATAATGAAGAAAACGAGGATATTCTGGAGGACATTGTATTGACCCTGACACT
GTTCGAGGACCGTGAAATGATTGAAGAGCGTTTAAAAACATATGCGCACCTGTTTGACGATAAAGTGATG
AAGCAATTAAAGCGCCGTCATTACACTGGGTGGGGTCGTCTTTCTCGTAAAATGATTAACGGTATCCGTG
ATAAACAGTCTGGTAAGACGATTCTGGACTTCCTTAAGAGCGATGGCTTCTCGAACCGTAACTTTATGCA
ACTGATTCACGATGACTCCCTGACGTTTAAAGAAGAAATTGAGAAGGCTCAAGTCTCTGGGCAAGGGGAC
AGTCTGCACGAGCAAATTGCTGACCTTGCCGGAAGTCCCGCGATTAAGAAAGGAATCTTGCAAACAGTAA
AAATTGTGGATGAATTGGTTAAAGTGATGGGACATAAACCCGAAAATATTGTCATCGAGATGGCGCGCGA
GAACCAGACCACTACCAAGGGGCTTCAACAATCGCGTGAACGTAAGAAACGCATCGAAGAAGGCATTAAG
GAGTTGGAGAGCCAAATTCTGAAAGAAAATCCAGTAGAGAATACTCAGTTACAGAATGAAAAATTGTATC
TTTATTACTTACAGAACGGACGCGATATGTACGTGGATCAAGAGCTGGACATCAATCGCCTGAGTGACTA
CGACGTAGATCATATCGTTCCTCAGTCGTTTATCAAGGATGACAGCATCGACAATAAAGTGCTGACGCGT
AGTGTCGAAAATCGCGGAAAATCGGATAATGTGCCATCGGAGGAAGTCGTGAAAAAAATGAAGAATTATT
GGCGCCAACTTTTGAACGCCAAGTTGATTACCCAACGTAAATTCGATAATCTTACCAAGGCTGAACGCGG
GGGCCTGTCCGAAGCAGACAAAGCAGGGTTTATTAAGCGTCAACTTGTAGAGACACGTCAGATTACAAAG
CATGTCGCCCGCATTCTTGATTCGCGCATGAATACTAAGCGTGATAAAAATGACAAGCCCATTCGTGAGG
TTAAAGTAATTACACTGAAGTCTAAGCTGGTTAGTGACTTTCGTAAAGACTTCCAGTTATACAAGGTGCG
CGATATCAATAATTATCATCACGCCCATGACGCTTATCTGAATGCGGTTGTAGGTACGGCCCTGATCAAG
AAGTATCCAAAATTAGAGTCCGAGTTCGTGTACGGTGATTACAAGGTCTACGATGTCCGTAAAATGATTG
CCAAATCCGAACAAGAAATCGGTAAAGCGACTGCAAAACGCTTCTTCTATTCTAACATTATGAATTTCTT
TAAGACCGAGGTAAAATTGGCGAACGGGGAAATTCGTAAACGTCCGTTGATCGAGACAAACGGAGAAACG
GGCGAGGTTGTTTGGAACAAAGAAAAAGACTTCGCCACTGTTCGTAAAGTTCTGGCGATGCCGCAGGTAA
ACATCGTAAAGAAAACCGAAGTTCAAACTGGAGGATTTTCTAAAGAATCAATCCTTTCTAAACGTGAATC
GGCGAAGTTGATTCCGCGCAAAAAAGGGTGGGACACTCGTAAATACGGCGGTTTTGGGAGTCCGACTGTA
GCCTATAGTATCCTGGTGGTTGCAAAGGTCGAGAAGGGAAAAGCTAAAAAACTGAAATCCGTTAAGGTCT
TGGTTGGGATCACGATTATGGAGAAAGGAAGCTATGAAAAGGACCCTATTGGTTTTCTGGAAGCCAAAGG
CTACAAGGATATCAAAAAGGAGTTGATCTTCAAATTACCTAAATATTCATTGTTCGAACTGGAGAACGGA
CGCCGTCGTATGTTAGCTTCTGCAACCGAGTTGCAGAAGGCTAACGAACTGGTATTGCCACAACATCTGG
TGCGTTTACTTTATTATACACAGAACATCTCGGCTACGACAGGCTCTAACAATTTGGGGTACATCGAGCA
ACATCGTGAAGAATTCAAGGAGATTTTCGAAAAAATTATTGATTTCTCGGAGAAGTATATCTTGAAAAAT
AAAGTGAATTCAAACTTGAAATCGAGTTTTGACGAGCAATTCGCGGTATCGGATTCCATTCTGTTGTCCA
ACAGCTTTGTTAGCCTGTTGAAATATACCTCTTTTGGCGCGTCGGGAGGATTCACCTTCCTGGACCTTGA
CGTTAAGCAAGGGCGCTTGCGCTACCAGACGGTTACGGAGGTTCTGGATGCGACCTTGATCTATCAAAGC
ATCACCGGACTGTACGAGACACGTACAGATCTGAGCCAACTGGGAGGAGACTCGCGGGCTGACCCGAAAA
AGAAGAGAAAGGTCTAGATCCTAACTCGAGATAAAGCAATCTTGATGAGGATAATGATTTTTTTTTGAAT
ATACATAAATACTACCGTTTTTCTGCTAGATTTTGTGATGACGTAAATAAGTACATATTACTTTTTAAGC
CAAGACAAGATTAAGCATTAACTTTACCCTTTTCTTTCTAAGTTTCAATATTAGTTATCACTGTTTAAAA
GTTATGGCGAGAACGTCGGCGGTTAAAATATATTACCCTGAACGGCTGCCAATGAGACGACGGGGTCATC
ACGGCTCATCATGCGCCAAACAAATGTGTGCAATACACGCTCGGATGACTGCATGATGACCGCACTGACT
GGGGACAGCAGATCCACCTAAGCCTGTGAGAGAAGCAGACACCCGACAGATCAAGGCAGTTAACTAGTGC
ACTGCAGTACATCGAGGAGAACTTCTAGTATATCTACATACCTAATATTATTGCCTTATTAAAAATGGAA
TCCCAACAATTACATCAAAATCCACATTCTCTTCAAAATCAATTGTCCTGTACTTCCTTGTTCATGTGTG
TTCAAAAACGTTATATTTATAGGATAATTATACTCTATTTCTCAACAAGTAATTGGTTGTTTGGCCGAGC
GGTCTAAGGCGCCTGATTCAAGAAATATCTTGACCGCAGTTAACTGTGGGAATACTCAGGTATCGTAAGA
TGCAAGAGTTCGAATCTCTTAGCAACCATTATTTTTTTCCTCAACATAACGAGAACACACAGGGGCGCTA
TCGCACAGAATCAAATTCGATGACTGGAAATTTTTTGTTAATTTCAGAGGTCGCCTGACGCATATACCTT
TTTCAACTGAAAAATTGGGAGAAAAAGGAAAGGTGAGAGCGCCGGAACCGGCTTTTCATATAGAATAGAG
AAGCGTTCATGACTAAATGCTTGCATCACAATACTTGAAGTTGACAATATTATTTAAGGACCTATTGTTT
TTTCCAATAGGTGGTTAGCAATCGTCTTACTTTCTAACTTTTCTTACCTTTTACATTTCAGCAATATATA
TATATATATTTCAAGGATATACCATTCTAATGTCTGCCCCTAAGAAGATCGTCGTTTTGCCAGGTGACCA
CGTTGGTCAAGAAATCACAGCCGAAGCCATTAAGGTTCTTAAAGCTATTTCTGATGTTCGTTCCAATGTC
AAGTTCGATTTCGAAAATCATTTAATTGGTGGTGCTGCTATCGATGCTACAGGTGTTCCACTTCCAGATG
AGGCGCTGGAAGCCTCCAAGAAGGCTGATGCCGTTTTGTTAGGTGCTGTGGGTGGTCCTAAATGGGGAAC
CGGTAGTGTTAGACCTGAACAAGGTTTACTAAAAATCCGTAAAGAACTTCAATTGTACGCCAACTTAAGA
CCATGTAACTTTGCATCCGACTCTCTTTTAGACTTATCTCCAATCAAGCCACAATTTGCTAAAGGTACTG
ACTTCGTTGTTGTCAGAGAATTAGTGGGAGGTATTTACTTTGGTAAGAGAAAGGAGGACGATGGTGATGG
TGTCGCTTGGGATAGTGAACAATACACCGTTCCAGAAGTGCAAAGAATCACAAGAATGGCCGCTTTCATG
GCCCTACAACATGAGCCACCATTGCCTATTTGGTCCTTGGATAAAGCTAATGTTTTGGCCTCTTCAAGAT
TATGGAGAAAAACTGTGGAGGAAACCATCAAGAACGAATTTCCTACATTGAAGGTTCAACATCAATTGAT
TGATTCTGCCGCCATGATCCTAGTTAAGAACCCAACCCACCTAAATGGTATTATAATCACCAGCAACATG
TTTGGTGATATCATCTCCGATGAAGCCTCCGTTATCCCAGGTTCCTTGGGTTTGTTGCCATCTGCGTCCT
TGGCCTCTTTGCCAGACAAGAACACCGCATTTGGTTTGTACGAACCATGCCACGGTTCTGCTCCAGATTT
GCCAAAGAATAAGGTCAACCCTATCGCCACTATCTTGTCTGCTGCAATGATGTTGAAATTGTCATTGAAC
TTGCCTGAAGAAGGTAAGGCCATTGAAGATGCAGTTAAAAAGGTTTTGGATGCAGGTATCAGAACTGGTG
ATTTAGGTGGTTCCAACAGTACCACCGAAGTCGGTGATGCTGTCGCCGAAGAAGTTAAGAAAATCCTTGC
TTAACCTGGAGGACCCTTCTCTTTAGACTATTCTACTCTTATGCACGTAAAAAATTCTAGGAAATATGTA
TTAACTAGGAGTAAAATAACCGGCTAGTGGCATTCATATAGCCGTCTGTTTACATCTACATCACACATTT
CGAGTGTATATCTCGCAACGTTGGCGTTAAATAGGCAGGAGTATCACGTGCTATAAAAATAATTATAATT
TAAATTTTTTAATATAAATATATAAATTAAAAATAGAAAGTAAAAAAAGAAATTAAAGAAAAAATAGTTT
TTGTTTTCCGAAGATGTAAAAGACTCTAGGGGGATCGCCAACAAATACTACCTTTTATCTTGCTCTTCCT
GCTCTCAGGTATTAATGCCGAATTGTTTCATCTTGTCTGTGTAGAAAACCACACACGAAAATCCTGTGAT
TTTACATTTTACTTATCGTTAATCGAATGTATATCTATTTAATCTGCTTTTCTTGTCTAATAAATATATA
TGTAAAGTACGCTTTTTGTTGAAATTTTTTAAACCTTTGTTTATTTTTTTTT
